Addgene plasmid #174355: C152
Purpose: Repair plasmid for introducing AID, T2A and mCherry at the C-teminus of human PABPC1
Depositing lab: David Bartel. Depositing organization: Whitehead Institute for Biomedical Research. Publication: The molecular basis of coupling between poly(A)-tail length and translational efficiency. Xiang K, Bartel DP. Elife. 2021 Jul 2;10. pii: 66493. doi: 10.7554/eLife.66493. PubMed 34213414.
Backbone
  Vector backbone: Unknown
Growth in bacteria
  Bacterial resistance: Ampicillin, 100 μg/mL
  Growth temperature: 37°C
  Growth strain: DH5alpha
  Copy number: Unknown
Gene/Insert
  Gene/Insert name: Auxin-inducible degron (AID) and mCherry
Terms and licenses: Academic/Nonprofit Terms; Industry Terms: Not Available to Industry
Depositor comments: AID, T2A and mCherry are flanked by homology arms of human PABPC1 genomic regions near the stop codon. Used with C119 and the PAM region is mutated.
How to cite: C152 was a gift from David Bartel (Addgene plasmid # 174355 ; http://n2t.net/addgene:174355 ; RRID:Addgene_174355)
