[The description below was written by a language model from this plasmid's Addgene catalogue record and pLannotate feature annotations shown in this document.]
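Description:
C152 is a homology-directed repair donor plasmid designed to knock an auxin-inducible degron (AID), a T2A peptide and mCherry into the C-terminus of the endogenous human PABPC1 gene. The backbone is recorded as unknown, but the annotated features (f1 ori, high-copy ColE1/pUC origin, ampicillin resistance, lac promoter/operator, flanking T3 and T7 promoters and a residual lacZα fragment) are those of a standard phagemid-type bacterial cloning vector. It is propagated in E. coli under ampicillin selection. No mammalian promoter, selection marker or origin is annotated, which fits a donor whose payload relies on the endogenous locus for expression.

The insert lies between the T3 and T7 sites. The upstream arm contains fragments annotated as PABPC1 coding sequence; the hit labelled as the Xenopus homologue most likely reflects conserved exon sequence within the human genomic arm, since the depositor describes both arms as human PABPC1 regions near the stop codon. This is followed by a mini-AID degron derived from Arabidopsis IAA17 and then mCherry. The T2A element is stated in the record but not separately annotated. The downstream arm carries an incidental GVQW1-like match.

After integration, PABPC1 would be expressed as an AID fusion that can be degraded on auxin addition in cells expressing TIR1. T2A ribosome skipping would release free mCherry as a reporter of successful in-frame knock-in. The depositor notes that the plasmid is used with a companion plasmid, C119, and that the PAM region is mutated, presumably to prevent re-cutting of the donor and the edited allele. The construct was used in work on poly(A)-tail length and translational efficiency.
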