Features (pLannotate 1.2.2; 16 found; start..end, strand, type, name):
     16..444     -  rep_origin     f1 ori (sequence partly withheld): f1 bacteriophage origin of replication; arrow indicates direction of (+) strand synthesis
    471..575     +  promoter       AmpR promoter: bla
    576..1436    +  CDS            AmpR: β-lactamase; bla; confers resistance to ampicillin, carbenicillin, and related antibiotics
   1607..2195    +  rep_origin     ori: high-copy-number ColE1/pMB1/pBR322/pUC origin of replication
   2378..2470    +  CDS            lacI (fragment): lac repressor; lacI; The lac repressor binds to the lac operator to inhibit transcription in E. coli. This inhibition can be relieved by adding lactose or isopropyl-β-D-thiogalactopyranoside (IPTG).
   2483..2504    +  protein_bind   CAP binding site: CAP binding activates transcription in the presence of cAMP. E. coli catabolite activator protein
   2519..2549    +  promoter       lac promoter: promoter for the E. coli lac operon
   2557..2573    +  protein_bind   lac operator: The lac repressor binds to the lac operator to inhibit transcription in E. coli. This inhibition can be relieved by adding lactose or isopropyl-β-D-thiogalactopyranoside (IPTG). lac repressor encoded by lacI
   2618..2636    +  promoter       T3 promoter: promoter for bacteriophage T3 RNA polymerase
   2903..3040    +  CDS            pabpc1-a (fragment): PABPA_XENLA - Also known as pabp, pabp1. Experimental evidence at protein level: Swiss-Prot protein existence level 1. Binds the poly(A) tail of mRNA. Prevents mRNA deadenylation and confers poly(A) stability. Stimulates the translation of mRNAs to which it is bound, acting, at least in part, with dazl. From Xenopus laevis (African clawed frog).
   3573..3662    +  CDS            PABPC1 (fragment): PABP1_HUMAN - Also known as PAB1, PABP1, PABPC2. Experimental evidence at protein level: Swiss-Prot protein existence level 1. (Microbial infection) Positively regulates the replication of dengue virus (DENV). From Homo sapiens (Human).
   3882..4085    +  CDS            mini-AID: minimal degron from the auxin-responsive IAA17 protein of Arabidopsis thaliana (Kubota et al., 2013) acts as an auxin-inducible degron (AID) in the presence of TIR1
   4443..5150    +  CDS            mCherry: mCherry is a basic (constitutively fluorescent) red fluorescent protein published in 2004, derived from Discosoma sp.. It is reported to be a very rapidly-maturing monomer with low acid sensitivity.
   5437..5679    +  CDS            GVQW1 (fragment): GVQW1_HUMAN - Also known as TIGD1L2. Experimental evidence at transcript level: Swiss-Prot protein existence level 2. From Homo sapiens (Human).
   6128..6146    -  promoter       T7 promoter: promoter for bacteriophage T7 RNA polymerase
   6149..6306    +  CDS            lacZα (fragment): LacZα fragment of β-galactosidase; lacZ fragment
>Addgene plasmid #174355 | C152 | addgene full sequence | sequence record 343588 | Addgene NGS Result
TTAATATTTTGTTAAAATTCGCGTTAAATTTTTGTTAAATCAGCTCATTTTTTAACCAATAGGCCGAAAT
CGGCAAAATCCCTTATAAATCAAAAGAATAGACCGAGATAGGGT
[37 nt withheld, positions 115-151]
AAAGAACGTGGACTCCAACGTCAAAGG
[49 nt withheld, positions 179-227]
T
[91 nt withheld, positions 229-319]
G
[124 nt withheld, positions 321-444]
CAGGTGGCACTTTTCGGGGAAATGTGCGCGGAACCCCTATTTGTTTATTTTTCTAAATACATTCAAATAT
GTATCCGCTCATGAGACAATAACCCTGATAAATGCTTCAATAATATTGAAAAAGGAAGAGTATGAGTATT
CAACATTTCCGTGTCGCCCTTATTCCCTTTTTTGCGGCATTTTGCCTTCCTGTTTTTGCTCACCCAGAAA
CGCTGGTGAAAGTAAAAGATGCTGAAGATCAGTTGGGTGCACGAGTGGGTTACATCGAACTGGATCTCAA
CAGCGGTAAGATCCTTGAGAGTTTTCGCCCCGAAGAACGTTTTCCAATGATGAGCACTTTTAAAGTTCTG
CTATGTGGCGCGGTATTATCCCGTATTGACGCCGGGCAAGAGCAACTCGGTCGCCGCATACACTATTCTC
AGAATGACTTGGTTGAGTACTCACCAGTCACAGAAAAGCATCTTACGGATGGCATGACAGTAAGAGAATT
ATGCAGTGCTGCCATAACCATGAGTGATAACACTGCGGCCAACTTACTTCTGACAACGATCGGAGGACCG
AAGGAGCTAACCGCTTTTTTGCACAACATGGGGGATCATGTAACTCGCCTTGATCGTTGGGAACCGGAGC
TGAATGAAGCCATACCAAACGACGAGCGTGACACCACGATGCCTGTAGCAATGGCAACAACGTTGCGCAA
ACTATTAACTGGCGAACTACTTACTCTAGCTTCCCGGCAACAATTAATAGACTGGATGGAGGCGGATAAA
GTTGCAGGACCACTTCTGCGCTCGGCCCTTCCGGCTGGCTGGTTTATTGCTGATAAATCTGGAGCCGGTG
AGCGTGGGTCTCGCGGTATCATTGCAGCACTGGGGCCAGATGGTAAGCCCTCCCGTATCGTAGTTATCTA
CACGACGGGGAGTCAGGCAACTATGGATGAACGAAATAGACAGATCGCTGAGATAGGTGCCTCACTGATT
AAGCATTGGTAACTGTCAGACCAAGTTTACTCATATATACTTTAGATTGATTTAAAACTTCATTTTTAAT
TTAAAAGGATCTAGGTGAAGATCCTTTTTGATAATCTCATGACCAAAATCCCTTAACGTGAGTTTTCGTT
CCACTGAGCGTCAGACCCCGTAGAAAAGATCAAAGGATCTTCTTGAGATCCTTTTTTTCTGCGCGTAATC
TGCTGCTTGCAAACAAAAAAACCACCGCTACCAGCGGTGGTTTGTTTGCCGGATCAAGAGCTACCAACTC
TTTTTCCGAAGGTAACTGGCTTCAGCAGAGCGCAGATACCAAATACTGTTCTTCTAGTGTAGCCGTAGTT
AGGCCACCACTTCAAGAACTCTGTAGCACCGCCTACATACCTCGCTCTGCTAATCCTGTTACCAGTGGCT
GCTGCCAGTGGCGATAAGTCGTGTCTTACCGGGTTGGACCCAAGACGATAGTTACCGGATAAGGCGCAGC
GGTCGGGCTGAACGGGGGGTTCGTGCACACAGCCCAGCTTGGAGCGAACGACCTACACCGAACTGAGATA
CCTACAGCGTGAGCTATGAGAAAGCGCCACGCTTCCCGAAGGGAGAAAGGCGGACAGGTATCCGGTAAGC
GGCAGGGTCGGAACAGGAGAGCGCACGAGGGAGCTTCCAGGGGGAAACGCCTGGTATCTTTATAGTCCTG
TCGGGTTTCGCCACCTCTGACTTGAGCGTCGATTTTTGTGATGCTCGTCAGGGGGGCGGAGCCTATGGAA
AAACGCCAGCAACGCGGCCTTTTTACGGTTCCTGGCCTTTTGCTGGCCTTTTGCTCACATGTTCTTTCCT
GCGTTATCCCCTGATTCTGTGGATAACCGTATTACCGCCTTTGAGTGAGCTGATACCGCTCGCCGCAGCC
GAACGACCGAGCGCAGCGAGTCAGTGAGCGAGGAAGCGGAAGAGCGCCCAATACGCAAACCGCCTCTCCC
CGCGCGTTGGCCGATTCATTAATGCAGCTGGCACGACAGGTTTCCCGACTGGAAAGCGGGCAGTGAGCGC
AACGCAATTAATGTGAGTTAGCTCACTCATTAGGCACCCCAGGCTTTACACTTTATGCTTCCGGCTCGTA
TGTTGTGTGGAATTGTGAGCGGATAACAATTTCACACAGGAAACAGCTATGACCATGATTACGCCAAGCT
CGAAATTAACCCTCACTAAAGGGAACAAAAGCTGGTACCGGGCCCCCCGAACACCGATTTAACAACCTAA
TGGTAACATTGCTTAATTGGCAAGCTGATAATATCAAGAGTTAATTGCCTTGTGGCAGATTTTATTCTGT
CTTCCCATGAAGACATAATGAAATTGTGGATTATGGGTTATTATATACGTGAGACAGAAGTATGGTTCTT
AAACCCCAGTTTAATGTGGTAATTCAATGCAGTTAAAAACTTTTTTTTATTGAAGGGAGTTTTTGAATGT
TTCTGTTCCTAGGTGAACGGCTGTTTCCTCTTATTCAAGCCATGCACCCTACTCTTGCTGGTAAAATCAC
TGGCATGTTGTTGGAGATTGATAATTCAGAACTTCTTCATATGCTCGAGTCTCCAGAGTCACTCCGTTCT
AAGGTGATTTAAATTTATTTACCAAGTTGCCTCTTACACAGTTATTACGTGGCTTTTTATGGGGACTTAA
TTGTACAGAACACTTACATCGTGTTATATATAAGCCATGTACAGTTGTAAAGTCTGCATAATAACCTGTG
GCGCTATTTATCCCCATTTTATAGATAGGTAAACTGAAACAGGCTGAATAATTTGCCAAATGCTCACACA
GCTCTTAAGTGGCAGAGCCTGGCTTCAAATCCCATCAGCTCCAACAGCCATACTCTCAACTGCTGCTGCT
TTCTCTAGTGGAGAAAGAGAAATATTTTTCGAGTGTGGGGAGGACAAGGAAAGAGTAGTGCAGGGGAGCG
ATTCATAATTCTAGAATAGTGGTGTAATAGAACTCAAAATTGAATGGATATAGTTGTTTAGTGTAACAAT
TTATACTTTCATTTGAGGGAAGAAACTTATCTTTGTTGGGAATTGGTATGTTACCATTATGAAACTCTTT
ATTTCCATTCCTTTCCTGAACCAGTTTATCTGTTTTCCCCTTTTTTAGGTTGATGAAGCTGTAGCTGTAC
TACAAGCCCACCAAGCTAAAGAGGCTGCCCAGAAAGCAGTTAACAGTGCCACCGGTGTTCCAACTGTTGT
CGACTCCGGAGCCGCCGCTGCTGGCGGATCTGGCAGTGTCGAGCTGAATCTGAGGGAGACTGAGCTGTGT
CTTGGTCTTCCCGGTGGAGATACAGTGGCTCCGGTAACCGGAAACAAGAGAGGGTTCTCAGAGACGGTTG
ATCTGAAGCTAAATCTGAATAATGAGCCTGCAAACAAGGAAGGATCTACGACTCATGACGTCGTGACTTT
TGATTCCAAGGAGAAGAGTGCTTGTCCTAAAGATCCAGCCAAACCTCCGGCCAAGGCACAAGTTGTGGGA
TGGCCACCGGTGAGATCATACCGGAAGAACGTGATGGTTTCCTGCCAAAAATCAAGCGGTGGCCCGGAGG
CGGCGGCGTTCGTGAAGGTATCAATGGACGGAGCACCGTACTTGAGGAAAATCGATTTGAGGATGTATAA
AAGCTACGATGAGCTTTCTAATGCTTTGTCCAACATGTTCAGCTCTTTTACCATGGGCAAACATGGAGGA
GAAGAAGGAATGATAGACTTCATGAATGAGAGGAAATTGATGGATTTGGTGAATAGCTGGGACTATGTTC
CCTCTTATGAAGACAAAGACGGTGATTGGATGCTCGTCGGCGACGTTCCTTGGCCAATGTTCGTCGATAC
ATGCAAGCGTTTACGTCTCATGAAAGGATCGGATGCCATTGGTCTCGCTCCGAGGGCGATGGAGAAGTGC
AAGAGCAGAGCTGAGGGCAGAGGAAGTCTGCTAACATGCGGTGACGTCGAGGAGAATCCTGGCCCAGCGG
CCGCAACCATGGTGAGCAAGGGCGAGGAGGATAACATGGCCATCATCAAGGAGTTCATGCGCTTCAAGGT
GCACATGGAGGGCTCCGTGAACGGCCACGAGTTCGAGATCGAGGGCGAGGGCGAGGGCCGCCCCTACGAG
GGCACCCAGACCGCCAAGCTGAAGGTGACCAAGGGTGGCCCCCTGCCCTTCGCCTGGGACATCCTGTCCC
CTCAGTTCATGTACGGCTCCAAGGCCTACGTGAAGCACCCCGCCGACATCCCCGACTACTTGAAGCTGTC
CTTCCCCGAGGGCTTCAAGTGGGAGCGCGTGATGAACTTCGAGGACGGCGGCGTGGTGACCGTGACCCAG
GACTCCTCTCTCCAGGACGGCGAGTTCATCTACAAGGTGAAGCTGCGCGGCACCAACTTCCCCTCCGACG
GCCCCGTAATGCAGAAGAAGACCATGGGCTGGGAGGCCTCCTCCGAGCGGATGTACCCCGAGGACGGCGC
TCTGAAAGGAGAGATCAAGCAGAGGCTGAAGCTGAAGGACGGCGGCCACTACGACGCTGAGGTCAAGACC
ACCTACAAGGCCAAGAAGCCCGTGCAGCTGCCCGGCGCCTACAACGTCAACATCAAGTTGGACATCACCT
CCCACAACGAGGACTACACCATCGTGGAACAGTACGAACGCGCCGAGGGACGGCACTCCACCGGAGGAAT
GGACGAGCTGTACAAATAAAGTGAGCTTTTCCCTCTGGTTTGTTGTTTTAAGCTTGTTTTCTTCATCTTT
TATAAAGTTTGTTGAGCATATTTTGAAATGTACATAGCAAAAGATCATTTTACAGTTCATTTAAATGTAT
TGCTAATTTTTCAAGGAAAAGTGGAACTAACTATAGAGGAATTAAAGGAATTTTACCCGTTAACTGTTTT
ATTTTTAAAATCCCAGGACTTTCAGGTGGTGTTTTTTTTTTTTTTTTGAGATGGAGTTTCGTTCTGTCGC
CCAACCTGGAGTGCATTGACGCGATCTCGGCTCACTGCAACCTCCACCTCCCAGGTTCAAGCAATTCTCC
TGCCTCGGCCTCCCGAGCAGCTGGGATTAACAGGCCCATGCCTGCCACCGTGCCCAGCTAATTTTTGTAT
TTTTACTAGACTTGGGGTTTTGCCATGTTGGCCAGGCTGGTCTGGAACTTCTGACCTCAAGTGATCCGCC
CACCTCGGCCTCCCAAAGTCTTGAAATTACAGGCGTGAGCCACTGCGCCCTGCCAGATTTTGTATAGTAA
TATATATATAAAATGACCTGTCATAGGTTGGCTTTCATAGTTTTACCTTTCCTTTTTGGGTGGTGCCCTT
GGGTCTCTACTACTGTCTTTCATCACTCCCAAGAAATTGAGTAGTGCAGCCAGGATCAGGACCAGGGATT
GGCAAATGTTTTTTGTAAAGGGCCAGATAGGAAATATTTTGGGCTTTGAGGACTGTGTTATCTCTGAAAT
GATCTTGTTCCAGTGTTACCATGTCAAGACAACCATAGATAGTATGTATACAAATGAACAGGTATGGCTG
TGTTCCAGTAAAACTATGGATAAAAACAACCACATTGCATTTGGCTAAGGGCTTTAATTTGCTACTGACA
AGTGATAGTCCTGGTCTTAATTTGTTTTTTTAACATTTACAGATTGATCAGGGACCATGCGCCGCGGTGG
AGCTCCAATTCGCCCTATAGTGAGTCGTATTACAATTCACTGGCCGTCGTTTTACAACGTCGTGACTGGG
AAAACCCTGGCGTTACCCAACTTAATCGCCTTGCAGCACATCCCCCTTTCGCCAGCTGGCGTAATAGCGA
AGAGGCCCGCACCGATCGCCCTTCCCAACAGTTGCGCAGCCTGAATGGCGAATGGAAATTGTAAGCG
